Addgene plasmid #158731: pENTR E1 pF8A L1-L4
Purpose: Plant mitoTALEN vector assembly, Entry clone 1 with attR4 R3 (last NN)
Depositing lab: Shin-ichi Arimura. Depositing organization: University of Tokyo, Graduate School of Agricultural and Life Sciences. Publication: Curing cytoplasmic male sterility via TALEN-mediated mitochondrial genome editing. Kazama T, Okuno M, Watari Y, Yanase S, Koizuka C, Tsuruta Y, Sugaya H, Toyoda A, Itoh T, Tsutsumi N, Toriyama K, Koizuka N, Arimura SI. Nat Plants. 2019 Jul;5(7):722-730. doi: 10.1038/s41477-019-0459-z. Epub 2019 Jul 8. PubMed 31285556.
Backbone
  Vector backbone: PINII
  Vector type: TALEN
Growth in bacteria
  Bacterial resistance: Kanamycin, 50 μg/mL
  Growth temperature: 37°C
  Growth strain: DH5alpha
  Copy number: High Copy
Gene/Insert
  Gene/Insert name: TALEN ORF without TAL repeat
  Species: Synthetic
  Cloning method: Ligation Independent Cloning
Terms and licenses: Academic/Nonprofit Terms; Industry Terms: Not Available to Industry
Depositor comments: Multiste Gateway entry vector E1 compatible to be used as the final insertion vectors to make left TALEN, instead of ptCMV-136/63-VR-(NN), in the addgene Platinum Gate TALEN kit (Kit # 1000000043)
How to cite: pENTR E1 pF8A L1-L4 was a gift from Shin-ichi Arimura (Addgene plasmid # 158731 ; http://n2t.net/addgene:158731 ; RRID:Addgene_158731)
