[The description below was written by a language model from this plasmid's Addgene catalogue record and pLannotate feature annotations shown in this document.]
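Description:
pENTR E1 pF8A L1-L4 is a MultiSite Gateway entry clone, about 4.3 kb, built for assembling plant mitochondria-targeted TALENs (mitoTALENs). It is maintained in E. coli as a high-copy plasmid through a ColE1/pUC-type origin and selected with kanamycin via an aph(3')-Ia KanR gene. rrnB T1 and T2 terminators lie upstream of the cassette, as is usual for pENTR-type backbones. The catalogue lists the backbone as PINII. The purpose line mentions attR4/R3 sites, but the sites annotated in the sequence are attL1 and attL4, which matches the plasmid name.

Between attL1 and attL4 lies a synthetic TALEN open reading frame that lacks its TAL repeat array. Reading from attL1, the annotation shows a short HA epitope fragment, a TAL effector N-terminal region (matched to AvrXa10), and then a stuffer derived from pBluescript containing a lacZα fragment with the lac promoter and operator and flanking T7/T3 promoters. After the stuffer come a TAL effector C-terminal segment (matched to AvrBs3) and the FokI nuclease cleavage domain. The lacZα stuffer occupies the position where a custom repeat array would go. The depositor states that the plasmid can serve as the final insertion vector for the left TALEN in the Platinum Gate TALEN kit, replacing that kit's NN-type final vector, so "last NN" presumably refers to the built-in last repeat.

No plant promoter or mitochondrial targeting sequence is annotated in the sequence, and the record does not say what "pF8A" denotes. Once the repeats are inserted, the entry clone is intended for combination with other entry clones in an LR reaction to build the plant mitoTALEN expression vector, an approach used for mitochondrial genome editing in studies of cytoplasmic male sterility.
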