Features (pLannotate 1.2.2; 21 found; start..end, strand, type, name):
     58..177     +  CDS            avrBs3 (fragment): AVRB3_XANEU - Experimental evidence at protein level: Swiss-Prot protein existence level 1. Avirulence protein. Acts as a transcription factor in C.annuum plants. In susceptible plants lacking the Bs3 resistance gene induces expression of a number of genes, including genes homologous to a family of auxin-induced genes, alpha-expansin genes, pectate lyase, anthocyanidin glucoside rhamnosyl transferase and at least one transcription factor, UPA20. Their expression leads to plant hypertrophy in mesophyll cells, probably mainly mediated by UPA20 (PubMed:17962565). In resistant plants induces the h
    199..786     +  CDS            fokIR (fragment): T2F1_PLAOK - Also known as rfoKI. Experimental evidence at protein level: Swiss-Prot protein existence level 1. Recognizes the double-stranded sequence 5'-GGATG-3'/3'-CATCC- 5' and cleaves respectively 14 bases after G-1 and 13 bases before C-1. From Planomicrobium okeanokoites (Planococcus okeanokoites) (Flavobacterium okeanokoites).
    824..919     -  protein_bind   attL4: mutant version of attL; recombination site for the Gateway® LR reaction LR Clonase™
    945..963     -  promoter       T7 promoter: promoter for bacteriophage T7 RNA polymerase
   1097..1906    +  CDS            KanR: aminoglycoside phosphotransferase; aph(3')-Ia; confers resistance to kanamycin in bacteria or G418 (Geneticin®) in eukaryotes
   2053..2641    +  rep_origin     ori: high-copy-number ColE1/pMB1/pBR322/pUC origin of replication
   2824..2916    +  CDS            lacI (fragment): lac repressor; lacI; The lac repressor binds to the lac operator to inhibit transcription in E. coli. This inhibition can be relieved by adding lactose or isopropyl-β-D-thiogalactopyranoside (IPTG).
   2971..2998    -  terminator     rrnB T2 terminator: transcription terminator T2 from the E. coli rrnB gene
   3130..3173    +  terminator     rrnB T1 terminator: Escherichia coli rrnB; transcription terminator T1 from the E. coli rrnB gene
   3220..3256    -  CDS            lacZα (fragment): LacZα fragment of β-galactosidase; lacZ fragment
   3272..3371    +  protein_bind   attL1: mutant version of attL; recombination site for the Gateway® LR reaction LR Clonase™
   3374..3400    +  CDS            3xHA (fragment): three tandem HA epitope tags
   3410..3820    +  CDS            avrXa10 (fragment): AVX10_XANOO - Experimental evidence at protein level: Swiss-Prot protein existence level 1. Avirulence protein. Induces the hypersensitive response (HR)in rice plants carrying the resistance gene Xa10. Activity depends on the presence of the core repeat domains; replacement with repeat domains from other proteins (AvrBs3 of X.euvesicatoria (AC P14727) or AvrXa7 of this organism) does not elicit the HR. Probably acts as a transcription factor in its host plant (rice) to induce plant resistance or disease. From Xanthomonas oryzae pv. oryzae.
   3822..3840    -  rep_origin     f1 ori (fragment): f1 bacteriophage origin of replication; arrow indicates direction of (+) strand synthesis
   3845..4000    -  CDS            lacZα (fragment): LacZα fragment of β-galactosidase; lacZ fragment
   4008..4026    +  promoter       T7 promoter: promoter for bacteriophage T7 RNA polymerase
   4035..4058    -  misc_feature   MCS (fragment): pBluescript multiple cloning site
   4074..4092    -  promoter       T3 promoter: promoter for bacteriophage T3 RNA polymerase
   4137..4153    -  protein_bind   lac operator: The lac repressor binds to the lac operator to inhibit transcription in E. coli. This inhibition can be relieved by adding lactose or isopropyl-β-D-thiogalactopyranoside (IPTG). lac repressor encoded by lacI
   4161..4191    -  promoter       lac promoter: promoter for the E. coli lac operon
   4206..4227    -  protein_bind   CAP binding site: CAP binding activates transcription in the presence of cAMP. E. coli catabolite activator protein
>Addgene plasmid #158731 | pENTR E1 pF8A L1-L4 | addgene full sequence | sequence record 311220 | Addgene NGS Result
ACCCCTGAGCAGGTAGTGGCTATTGCATCCAACAACGGGGGCAGACCCGCACTGGAGTCAATTGTTGCCC
AGTTATCTCGCCCTGATCCGGCGTTGGCCGCGTTGACCAACGACCACCTCGTCGCCTTGGCCTGCCTCGG
CGGGCGTCCTGCGCTGGATGCAGTGAAAAAGGGATTGGGGGATCCTATCAGCCGTTCCCAGCTGGTGAAG
TCCGAGCTGGAGGAGAAGAAATCCGAGTTGAGGCACAAGCTGAAGTACGTGCCCCACGAGTACATCGAGC
TGATCGAGATCGCCCGGAACAGCACCCAGGACCGTATCCTGGAGATGAAGGTGATGGAGTTCTTCATGAA
GGTGTACGGCTACAGGGGCAAGCACCTGGGCGGCTCCAGGAAGCCCGACGGCGCCATCTACACCGTGGGC
TCCCCCATCGACTACGGCGTGATCGTGGACACCAAGGCCTACTCCGGCGGCTACAACCTGCCCATCGGCC
AGGCCGACGAAATGCAGAGGTACGTGGAGGAGAACCAGACCAGGAACAAGCACATCAACCCCAACGAGTG
GTGGAAGGTGTACCCCTCCAGCGTGACCGAGTTCAAGTTCCTGTTCGTGTCCGGCCACTTCAAGGGCAAC
TACAAGGCCCAGCTGACCAGGCTGAACCACATCACCAACTGCAACGGCGCCGTGCTGTCCGTGGAGGAGC
TCCTGATCGGCGGCGAGATGATCAAGGCCGGCACCCTGACCCTGGAGGAGGTGAGGAGGAAGTTCAACAA
CGGCGAGATCAACTTCGCGGCCGACTGATAACTCGAGCGATCCTCTAGACACCCAACTTTTCTATACAAA
GTTGGCATTATAAGAAAGCATTGCTTATCAATTTGTTGCAACGAACAGGTCACTATCAGTCAAAATAAAA
TCATTATTTGCCATCCAGCTGCAGGGCGGCCGCCCCTATAGTGAGTCGTATTACATGGTCATAGCTGTTT
CCTGGCAGCTCTGGCCCGTGTCTCAAAATCTCTGATGTTACATTGCACAAGATAAAAATATATCATCATG
AACAATAAAACTGTCTGCTTACATAAACAGTAATACAAGGGGTGTTATGAGCCATATTCAACGGGAAACG
TCGAGGCCGCGATTAAATTCCAACATGGATGCTGATTTATATGGGTATAAATGGGCTCGCGATAATGTCG
GGCAATCAGGTGCGACAATCTATCGCTTGTATGGGAAGCCCGATGCGCCAGAGTTGTTTCTGAAACATGG
CAAAGGTAGCGTTGCCAATGATGTTACAGATGAGATGGTCAGACTAAACTGGCTGACGGAATTTATGCCT
CTTCCGACCATCAAGCATTTTATCCGTACTCCTGATGATGCATGGTTACTCACCACTGCGATCCCCGGAA
AAACAGCATTCCAGGTATTAGAAGAATATCCTGATTCAGGTGAAAATATTGTTGATGCGCTGGCAGTGTT
CCTGCGCCGGTTGCATTCGATTCCTGTTTGTAATTGTCCTTTTAACAGCGATCGCGTATTTCGCCTTGCT
CAGGCGCAATCACGAATGAATAACGGTTTGGTTGATGCGAGTGATTTTGATGACGAGCGTAATGGCTGGC
CTGTTGAACAAGTCTGGAAAGAAATGCATAAACTTTTGCCATTCTCACCGGATTCAGTCGTCACTCATGG
TGATTTCTCACTTGATAACCTTATTTTTGACGAGGGGAAATTAATAGGTTGTATTGATGTTGGACGAGTC
GGAATCGCAGACCGATACCAGGATCTTGCCATCCTATGGAACTGCCTCGGTGAGTTTTCTCCTTCATTAC
AGAAACGGCTTTTTCAAAAATATGGTATTGATAATCCTGATATGAATAAATTGCAGTTTCATTTGATGCT
CGATGAGTTTTTCTAATCAGAATTGGTTAATTGGTTGTAACACTGGCAGAGCATTACGCTGACTTGACGG
GACGGCGCAAGCTCATGACCAAAATCCCTTAACGTGAGTTACGCGTCGTTCCACTGAGCGTCAGACCCCG
TAGAAAAGATCAAAGGATCTTCTTGAGATCCTTTTTTTCTGCGCGTAATCTGCTGCTTGCAAACAAAAAA
ACCACCGCTACCAGCGGTGGTTTGTTTGCCGGATCAAGAGCTACCAACTCTTTTTCCGAAGGTAACTGGC
TTCAGCAGAGCGCAGATACCAAATACTGTTCTTCTAGTGTAGCCGTAGTTAGGCCACCACTTCAAGAACT
CTGTAGCACCGCCTACATACCTCGCTCTGCTAATCCTGTTACCAGTGGCTGCTGCCAGTGGCGATAAGTC
GTGTCTTACCGGGTTGGACTCAAGACGATAGTTACCGGATAAGGCGCAGCGGTCGGGCTGAACGGGGGGT
TCGTGCACACAGCCCAGCTTGGAGCGAACGACCTACACCGAACTGAGATACCTACAGCGTGAGCTATGAG
AAAGCGCCACGCTTCCCGAAGGGAGAAAGGCGGACAGGTATCCGGTAAGCGGCATGGTCGGAACAGGAGA
GCGCACGAGGGAGCTTCCAGGGGGAAACGCCTGGTATCTTTATAGTCCTGTCGGGTTTCGCCACCTCTGA
CTTGAGCGTCGATTTTTGTGATGCTCGTCAGGGGGGCGGAGCCTATGGAAAAACGCCAGCAACGCGGCCT
TTTTACGGTTCCTGGCCTTTTGCTGGCCTTTTGCTCACATGTTCTTTCCTGCGTTATCCCCTGATTCTGT
GGATAACCGTATTACCGCCTTTGAGTGAGCTGATACCGCTCGCCGCAGCCGAACGACCGAGCGCAGCGAG
TCAGTGAGCGAGGAAGCGGAAGAGCGCCCAATACGCAAACCGCCTCTCCCCGCGCGTTGGCCGATTCATT
AATGCAGCTGGCACGACAGGTTTCCCGACTGGAAAGCGGGCAGTGAGCGCAACGCAATTAATACGCGTAC
CGCTAGCCAGGAAGAGTTTGTAGAAACGCAAAAAGGCCATCCGTCAGGATGGCCTTCTGCTTAGTTTGAT
GCCTGGCAGTTTATGGCGGGCGTCCTGCCCGCCACCCTCCGGGCCGTTGCTTCACAACGTTCAAATCCGC
TCCCGGCGGATTTGTCCTACTCAGGAGAGCGTTCACCGACAAACAACAGATAAAACGAAAGGCCCAGTCT
TCCGACTGAGCCTTTCGTTTTATTTGATGCCTGGCAGTTCCCTACTCTCGCGTTAACGCTAGCATGGATG
TTTTCCCAGTCACGACGTTGTAAAACGACGGCCAGTCTTAAGCTCGGGCCCCAAATAATGATTTTATTTT
GACTGATAGTGACCTGTTCGTTGCAACAAATTGATGAGCAATGCTTTTTTATAATGCCAACTTTGTACAA
AAAAGCAGGCTTTTACCCATACGATGTTCCAGATTACGCTGATATCGCCGATCTACGCACGCTCGGCTAC
AGCCAGCAGCAACAGGAGAAGATCAAACCGAAGGTTCGTTCGACAGTGGCGCAGCACCACGAGGCACTGG
TCGGCCACGGGTTTACACACGCGCACATCGTTGCGTTAAGCCAACACCCGGCAGCGTTAGGGACCGTCGC
TGTCAAGTATCAGGACATGATCGCAGCGTTGCCAGAGGCGACACACGAAGCGATCGTTGGCGTCGGCAAA
CAGTGGTCCGGCGCACGCGCTCTGGAGGCCTTGCTCACGGTGGCGGGAGAGTTGAGAGGTCCACCGTTAC
AGTTGGACACAGGCCAACTTCTCAAGATTGCAAAACGTGGCGGCGTGACCGCAGTGGAGGCAGTGCATGC
ATGGCGCAATGCACTGACGGGTGCCCCGCTCAAGGAGACGGGCGCCGCTACAGGGCGCGTCCCATTCGCC
ATTCAGGCTGCGCAACTGTTGGGAAGGGCGATCGGTGCGGGCCTCTTCGCTATTACGCCAGCTGGCGAAA
GGGGGATGTGCTGCAAGGCGATTAAGTTGGGTAACGCCAGGGTTTTCCCAGTCACGACGTTGTAAAACGA
CGGCCAGTGAGCGCGCGTAATACGACTCACTATAGGGCGAATTGGGTACCGGGCCCCCCCTCGAGGTCCT
CCAGCTTTTGTTCCCTTTAGTGAGGGTTAATTGCGCGCTTGGCGTAATCATGGTCATAGCTGTTTCCTGT
GTGAAATTGTTATCCGCTCACAATTCCACACAACATACGAGCCGGAAGCATAAAGTGTAAAGCCTGGGGT
GCCTAATGAGTGAGCTAACTCACATTAATTGCGTTGCGCTCACTGCCCGCTTTCCACCGGTCGTCTCC
